Addgene plasmid #82958: pDONR223_LAP3_WT_V5
Purpose: Gateway Donor vector containing LAP3, used as an over expression control for gene expression analysis. Part of the Target Accelerator Plasmid Collection.
Depositing lab: Jesse Boehm & Matthew Meyerson & David Root. Depositing organization: Broad Institute. Publication: High-throughput Phenotyping of Lung Cancer Somatic Mutations. Berger AH, Brooks AN, Wu X, Shrestha Y, Chouinard C, Piccioni F, Bagul M, Kamburov A, Imielinski M, Hogstrom L, Zhu C, Yang X, Pantel S, Sakai R, Watson J, Kaplan N, Campbell JD, Singh S, Root DE, Narayan R, Natoli T, Lahr DL, Tirosh I, Tamayo P, Getz G, Wong B, Doench J, Subramanian A, Golub TR, Meyerson M, Boehm JS. Cancer Cell. 2016 Aug 8;30(2):214-28. doi: 10.1016/j.ccell.2016.06.022. Epub 2016 Jul 28. PubMed 27478040.
Backbone
  Vector backbone: pDONR223
  Backbone manufacturer: Invitrogen
  Vector type: Gateway Entry vector
Growth in bacteria
  Bacterial resistance: Spectinomycin, 50 μg/mL
  Growth temperature: 37°C
  Growth strain: DH5alpha
  Copy number: High Copy
Gene/Insert
  Gene/Insert name: LAP3
  Species: H. sapiens (human)
  GenBank ID: NM_015907
  Entrez Gene: LAP3 (a.k.a. HEL-S-106, LAP, LAPEP, PEPS)
  Promoter: None
  Cloning method: Gateway Cloning
  Sequencing primers: 5′ M13pUC-fwd; 3′ M13-Rev
Terms and licenses: Academic/Nonprofit Terms; Industry Terms: Not Available to Industry
Depositor comments: Open state: NO stop codon immediately follows insert
How to cite: pDONR223_LAP3_WT_V5 was a gift from Jesse Boehm & Matthew Meyerson & David Root (Addgene plasmid # 82958 ; http://n2t.net/addgene:82958 ; RRID:Addgene_82958)
