[The description below was written by a language model from this plasmid's Addgene catalogue record and pLannotate feature annotations shown in this document.]
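Description:
pDONR223_LAP3_WT_V5 is a Gateway entry clone built on the Invitrogen pDONR223 backbone, carrying the wild-type human LAP3 (leucine aminopeptidase 3) open reading frame. It is a small bacterial plasmid of about 4.3 kb, maintained in E. coli at high copy through a ColE1/pUC-type origin. Selection is with spectinomycin, conferred by the aadA aminoglycoside adenylyltransferase gene (SmR). A fragment of the class 1 integron Pc promoter and a remnant of a gentamicin resistance gene lie just upstream of this marker. Short lacZα and lacI fragments are annotated as backbone remnants. The rrnB T1 and T2 terminators also sit in the backbone, where they typically insulate the cloning region from read-through transcription.

The LAP3 coding sequence is flanked by two attL recombination sites (annotated as attL3 and attL2 by the automated tool). These sites allow the ORF to be moved by an LR Clonase reaction into any compatible Gateway destination vector. The entry clone has no promoter driving the insert, so it is a shuttle and storage form rather than an expression construct. The only nearby promoter is a T7 promoter beyond the downstream attL site. The ORF is in the "open" configuration, with no stop codon directly after the insert, so it can be read through into a C-terminal tag supplied by the destination vector. The "V5" in the name presumably refers to such a downstream fusion, since no V5 tag is annotated in this plasmid. The construct belongs to the Target Accelerator Plasmid Collection, where LAP3 served as an overexpression control for gene expression analysis in a study phenotyping lung cancer somatic mutations.
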