Features (pLannotate 1.2.2; 12 found; start..end, strand, type, name):
     38..74      -  CDS            lacZα (fragment): LacZα fragment of β-galactosidase; lacZ fragment
     91..186     +  protein_bind   attL3: mutant version of attL; recombination site for the Gateway® LR reaction LR Clonase™
    189..1745    +  CDS            LAP3: AMPL_HUMAN - Also known as LAPEP, PEPS From Homo sapiens (Human).
   1747..1846    -  protein_bind   attL2: mutant version of attL; recombination site for the Gateway® LR reaction LR Clonase™
   1864..1882    -  promoter       T7 promoter: promoter for bacteriophage T7 RNA polymerase
   2072..2095    +  promoter       Pc promoter (fragment): intI1 (promoter lies within the coding sequence); class 1 integron promoter
   2271..2327    +  CDS            GmR (fragment): gentamycin acetyltransferase; aacC1; confers resistance to gentamycin
   2334..3125    +  CDS            SmR: aminoglycoside adenylyltransferase (Murphy, 1985); aadA; confers resistance to spectinomycin and streptomycin
   3218..3806    +  rep_origin     ori: high-copy-number ColE1/pMB1/pBR322/pUC origin of replication
   3989..4081    +  CDS            lacI (fragment): lac repressor; lacI; The lac repressor binds to the lac operator to inhibit transcription in E. coli. This inhibition can be relieved by adding lactose or isopropyl-β-D-thiogalactopyranoside (IPTG).
   4136..4163    -  terminator     rrnB T2 terminator: transcription terminator T2 from the E. coli rrnB gene
   4295..4338    +  terminator     rrnB T1 terminator: Escherichia coli rrnB; transcription terminator T1 from the E. coli rrnB gene
>Addgene plasmid #82958 | pDONR223_LAP3_WT_V5 | addgene full sequence | sequence record 162651 | Addgene NGS Result
GGCAGTTCCCTACTCTCGCGTTAACGCTAGCATGGATGTTTTCCCAGTCACGACGTTGTAAAACGACGGC
CAGTCTTAAGCTCGGGCCCCAAATAATGATTTTATTTTGACTGATAGTGACCTGTTCGTTGCAACAAATT
GATGAGCAATGCTTTTTTATAATGCCAACTTTGTACAAAAAAGTTGGCATGTTCTTGCTGCCTCTTCCGG
CTGCGGGGCGAGTAGTCGTCCGACGTCTGGCCGTGAGACGTTTCGGGAGCCGGAGTCTCTCCACCGCAGA
CATGACGAAGGGCCTTGTTTTAGGAATCTATTCCAAAGAAAAAGAAGATGATGTGCCACAGTTCACAAGT
GCAGGAGAGAATTTTGATAAATTGTTAGCTGGAAAGCTGAGAGAGACTTTGAACATATCTGGACCACCTC
TGAAGGCAGGGAAGACTCGAACCTTTTATGGTCTGCATCAGGACTTCCCCAGCGTGGTGCTAGTTGGCCT
CGGCAAAAAGGCAGCTGGAATCGACGAACAGGAAAACTGGCATGAAGGCAAAGAAAACATCAGAGCTGCT
GTTGCAGCGGGGTGCAGGCAGATTCAAGACCTGGAGCTCTCGTCTGTGGAGGTGGATCCCTGTGGAGACG
CTCAGGCTGCTGCGGAGGGAGCGGTGCTTGGTCTCTATGAATACGATGACCTAAAGCAAAAAAAGAAGAT
GGCTGTGTCGGCAAAGCTCTATGGAAGTGGGGATCAGGAGGCCTGGCAGAAAGGAGTCCTGTTTGCTTCT
GGGCAGAACTTGGCACGCCAATTGATGGAGACGCCAGCCAATGAGATGACGCCAACCAGATTTGCCGAAA
TTATTGAGAAGAATCTCAAAAGTGCTAGTAGTAAAACCGAGGTCCATATCAGACCCAAGTCTTGGATTGA
GGAACAGGCAATGGGATCATTCCTCAGTGTGGCCAAAGGATCTGACGAGCCCCCAGTCTTCTTGGAAATT
CACTACAAAGGCAGCCCCAATGCAAACGAACCACCCCTGGTGTTTGTTGGGAAAGGAATTACCTTTGACA
GTGGTGGTATCTCCATCAAGGCTTCTGCAAATATGGACCTCATGAGGGCTGACATGGGAGGAGCTGCAAC
TATATGCTCAGCCATCGTGTCTGCTGCAAAGCTTAATTTGCCCATTAATATTATAGGTCTGGCCCCTCTT
TGTGAAAATATGCCCAGCGGCAAGGCCAACAAGCCGGGGGATGTTGTTAGAGCCAAAAACGGGAAGACCA
TCCAGGTTGATAACACTGATGCTGAGGGGAGGCTCATACTGGCTGATGCGCTCTGTTACGCACACACGTT
TAACCCGAAGGTCATCCTCAATGCCGCCACCTTAACAGGTGCCATGGATGTAGCTTTGGGATCAGGTGCC
ACTGGGGTCTTTACCAATTCATCCTGGCTCTGGAACAAACTCTTCGAGGCCAGCATTGAAACAGGGGACC
GTGTCTGGAGGATGCCTCTCTTCGAACATTATACAAGACAGGTTGTAGATTGCCAGCTTGCTGATGTTAA
CAACATTGGAAAATACAGATCTGCAGGAGCATGTACAGCTGCAGCATTCCTGAAAGAATTCGTAACTCAT
CCTAAGTGGGCACATTTAGACATAGCAGGCGTGATGACCAACAAAGATGAAGTTCCCTATCTACGGAAAG
GCATGACTGGGAGGCCCACAAGGACTCTCATTGAGTTCTTACTTCGTTTCAGTCAAGACAATGCTTACCC
AACTTTCTTGTACAAAGTTGGCATTATAAGAAAGCATTGCTTATCAATTTGTTGCAACGAACAGGTCACT
ATCAGTCAAAATAAAATCATTATTTGCCATCCAGCTGATATCCCCTATAGTGAGTCGTATTACATGGTCA
TAGCTGTTTCCTGGCAGCTCTGGCCCGTGTCTCAAAATCTCTGATGTTACATTGCACAAGATAAAAATAT
ATCATCATGCCTCCTCTAGACCAGCCAGGACAGAAATGCCTCGACTTCGCTGCTACCCAAGGTTGCCGGG
TGACGCACACCGTGGAAACGGATGAAGGCACGAACCCAGTGGACATAAGCCTGTTCGGTTCGTAAGCTGT
AATGCAAGTAGCGTATGCGCTCACGCAACTGGTCCAGAACCTTGACCGAACGCAGCGGTGGTAACGGCGC
AGTGGCGGTTTTCATGGCTTGTTATGACTGTTTTTTTGGGGTACAGTCTATGCCTCGGGCATCCAAGCAG
CAAGCGCGTTACGCCGTGGGTCGATGTTTGATGTTATGGAGCAGCAACGATGTTACGCAGCAGGGCAGTC
GCCCTAAAACAAAGTTAAACATTATGAGGGAAGCGGTGATCGCCGAAGTATCGACTCAACTATCAGAGGT
AGTTGGCGTCATCGAGCGCCATCTCGAACCGACGTTGCTGGCCGTACATTTGTACGGCTCCGCAGTGGAT
GGCGGCCTGAAGCCACACAGTGATATTGATTTGCTGGTTACGGTGACCGTAAGGCTTGATGAAACAACGC
GGCGAGCTTTGATCAACGACCTTTTGGAAACTTCGGCTTCCCCTGGAGAGAGCGAGATTCTCCGCGCTGT
AGAAGTCACCATTGTTGTGCACGACGACATCATTCCGTGGCGTTATCCAGCTAAGCGCGAACTGCAATTT
GGAGAATGGCAGCGCAATGACATTCTTGCAGGTATCTTCGAGCCAGCCACGATCGACATTGATCTGGCTA
TCTTGCTGACAAAAGCAAGAGAACATAGCGTTGCCTTGGTAGGTCCAGCGGCGGAGGAACTCTTTGATCC
GGTTCCTGAACAGGATCTATTTGAGGCGCTAAATGAAACCTTAACGCTATGGAACTCGCCGCCCGACTGG
GCTGGCGATGAGCGAAATGTAGTGCTTACGTTGTCCCGCATTTGGTACAGCGCAGTAACCGGCAAAATCG
CGCCGAAGGATGTCGCTGCCGACTGGGCAATGGAGCGCCTGCCGGCCCAGTATCAGCCCGTCATACTTGA
AGCTAGACAGGCTTATCTTGGACAAGAAGAAGATCGCTTGGCCTCGCGCGCAGATCAGTTGGAAGAATTT
GTCCACTACGTGAAAGGCGAGATCACCAAGGTAGTCGGCAAATAACCCTCGAGCCACCCATGACCAAAAT
CCCTTAACGTGAGTTACGCGTCGTTCCACTGAGCGTCAGACCCCGTAGAAAAGATCAAAGGATCTTCTTG
AGATCCTTTTTTTCTGCGCGTAATCTGCTGCTTGCAAACAAAAAAACCACCGCTACCAGCGGTGGTTTGT
TTGCCGGATCAAGAGCTACCAACTCTTTTTCCGAAGGTAACTGGCTTCAGCAGAGCGCAGATACCAAATA
CTGTTCTTCTAGTGTAGCCGTAGTTAGGCCACCACTTCAAGAACTCTGTAGCACCGCCTACATACCTCGC
TCTGCTAATCCTGTTACCAGTGGCTGCTGCCAGTGGCGATAAGTCGTGTCTTACCGGGTTGGACTCAAGA
CGATAGTTACCGGATAAGGCGCAGCGGTCGGGCTGAACGGGGGGTTCGTGCACACAGCCCAGCTTGGAGC
GAACGACCTACACCGAACTGAGATACCTACAGCGTGAGCTATGAGAAAGCGCCACGCTTCCCGAAGGGAG
AAAGGCGGACAGGTATCCGGTAAGCGGCAGGGTCGGAACAGGAGAGCGCACGAGGGAGCTTCCAGGGGGA
AACGCCTGGTATCTTTATAGTCCTGTCGGGTTTCGCCACCTCTGACTTGAGCGTCGATTTTTGTGATGCT
CGTCAGGGGGGCGGAGCCTATGGAAAAACGCCAGCAACGCGGCCTTTTTACGGTTCCTGGCCTTTTGCTG
GCCTTTTGCTCACATGTTCTTTCCTGCGTTATCCCCTGATTCTGTGGATAACCGTATTACCGCCTTTGAG
TGAGCTGATACCGCTCGCCGCAGCCGAACGACCGAGCGCAGCGAGTCAGTGAGCGAGGAAGCGGAAGAGC
GCCCAATACGCAAACCGCCTCTCCCCGCGCGTTGGCCGATTCATTAATGCAGCTGGCACGACAGGTTTCC
CGACTGGAAAGCGGGCAGTGAGCGCAACGCAATTAATACGCGTACCGCTAGCCAGGAAGAGTTTGTAGAA
ACGCAAAAAGGCCATCCGTCAGGATGGCCTTCTGCTTAGTTTGATGCCTGGCAGTTTATGGCGGGCGTCC
TGCCCGCCACCCTCCGGGCCGTTGCTTCACAACGTTCAAATCCGCTCCCGGCGGATTTGTCCTACTCAGG
AGAGCGTTCACCGACAAACAACAGATAAAACGAAAGGCCCAGTCTTCCGACTGAGCCTTTCGTTTTATTT
GATGCCT
