>Addgene plasmid #82958 | pDONR223_LAP3_WT_V5 | depositor partial sequence | sequence record 162650 | Insert sequence
ATGTTCTTGCTGCCTCTTCCGGCTGCGGGGCGAGTAGTCGTCCGACGTCTGGCCGTGAGACGTTTCGGGA
GCCGGAGTCTCTCCACCGCAGACATGACGAAGGGCCTTGTTTTAGGAATCTATTCCAAAGAAAAAGAAGA
TGATGTGCCACAGTTCACAAGTGCAGGAGAGAATTTTGATAAATTGTTAGCTGGAAAGCTGAGAGAGACT
TTGAACATATCTGGACCACCTCTGAAGGCAGGGAAGACTCGAACCTTTTATGGTCTGCATCAGGACTTCC
CCAGCGTGGTGCTAGTTGGCCTCGGCAAAAAGGCAGCTGGAATCGACGAACAGGAAAACTGGCATGAAGG
CAAAGAAAACATCAGAGCTGCTGTTGCAGCGGGGTGCAGGCAGATTCAAGACCTGGAGCTCTCGTCTGTG
GAGGTGGATCCCTGTGGAGACGCTCAGGCTGCTGCGGAGGGAGCGGTGCTTGGTCTCTATGAATACGATG
ACCTAAAGCAAAAAAAGAAGATGGCTGTGTCGGCAAAGCTCTATGGAAGTGGGGATCAGGAGGCCTGGCA
GAAAGGAGTCCTGTTTGCTTCTGGGCAGAACTTGGCACGCCAATTGATGGAGACGCCAGCCAATGAGATG
ACGCCAACCAGATTTGCCGAAATTATTGAGAAGAATCTCAAAAGTGCTAGTAGTAAAACCGAGGTCCATA
TCAGACCCAAGTCTTGGATTGAGGAACAGGCAATGGGATCATTCCTCAGTGTGGCCAAAGGATCTGACGA
GCCCCCAGTCTTCTTGGAAATTCACTACAAAGGCAGCCCCAATGCAAACGAACCACCCCTGGTGTTTGTT
GGGAAAGGAATTACCTTTGACAGTGGTGGTATCTCCATCAAGGCTTCTGCAAATATGGACCTCATGAGGG
CTGACATGGGAGGAGCTGCAACTATATGCTCAGCCATCGTGTCTGCTGCAAAGCTTAATTTGCCCATTAA
TATTATAGGTCTGGCCCCTCTTTGTGAAAATATGCCCAGCGGCAAGGCCAACAAGCCGGGGGATGTTGTT
AGAGCCAAAAACGGGAAGACCATCCAGGTTGATAACACTGATGCTGAGGGGAGGCTCATACTGGCTGATG
CGCTCTGTTACGCACACACGTTTAACCCGAAGGTCATCCTCAATGCCGCCACCTTAACAGGTGCCATGGA
TGTAGCTTTGGGATCAGGTGCCACTGGGGTCTTTACCAATTCATCCTGGCTCTGGAACAAACTCTTCGAG
GCCAGCATTGAAACAGGGGACCGTGTCTGGAGGATGCCTCTCTTCGAACATTATACAAGACAGGTTGTAG
ATTGCCAGCTTGCTGATGTTAACAACATTGGAAAATACAGATCTGCAGGAGCATGTACAGCTGCAGCATT
CCTGAAAGAATTCGTAACTCATCCTAAGTGGGCACATTTAGACATAGCAGGCGTGATGACCAACAAAGAT
GAAGTTCCCTATCTACGGAAAGGCATGACTGGGAGGCCCACAAGGACTCTCATTGAGTTCTTACTTCGTT
TCAGTCAAGACAATGCT
